Addgene plasmid #186408: pDEST-pSP172BSSPE-R3-ccdB/CmR-R5::venus-RfA
Purpose: (Empty Backbone) Multisite destination vector for ascidian electroporation of an AttB1/B2 recombined fusion gene of interest-C-ter Venus under control of an AttB3/B5 recombined reg. sequence.
Depositing lab: Patrick Lemaire. Depositing organization: CNRS UMR 5237, Centre de Recherche en Biologie cellulaire de Montpellier. Publication: A multicassette Gateway vector set for high throughput and comparative analyses in ciona and vertebrate embryos. Roure A, Rothbacher U, Robin F, Kalmar E, Ferone G, Lamy C, Missero C, Mueller F, Lemaire P. PLoS One. 2007. 2(9):e916. 10.1371/journal.pone.0000916 PubMed 17878951.
Backbone
  Vector backbone: pDEST-pSP172BSSPE-R3-ccdB/CmR-R5::RfA
  Backbone manufacturer: PMID: 17878951
  Backbone size (bp): 7678
  Vector type: Gateway destination vector
  Selectable markers: ccdB gene
Growth in bacteria
  Bacterial resistance: Chloramphenicol and Ampicillin, 25 & 100 μg/mL
  Growth temperature: 37°C
  Growth strain: ccdB Survival
  Copy number: High Copy
Gene/Insert
  Gene/Insert name: None
Terms and licenses: Academic/Nonprofit Terms; Industry Terms: Not Available to Industry
Depositor comments: Gateway destination vector for electroporation experiments. Backbone was modified by insertion of N terminal Venus tag at Stu I restriction site
How to cite: pDEST-pSP172BSSPE-R3-ccdB/CmR-R5::venus-RfA was a gift from Patrick Lemaire (Addgene plasmid # 186408 ; http://n2t.net/addgene:186408 ; RRID:Addgene_186408)
