[The description below was written by a language model from this plasmid's Addgene catalogue record and pLannotate feature annotations shown in this document.]
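Description:
pDEST-pSP172BSSPE-R3-ccdB/CmR-R5::venus-RfA is an empty multisite Gateway destination vector built for electroporation into ascidian embryos. It carries two independent recombination cassettes so that a regulatory sequence and a coding sequence can each be introduced by LR recombination. It was made from the parent pDEST-pSP172BSSPE-R3-ccdB/CmR-R5::RfA by inserting a Venus coding sequence at a StuI site. The plasmid replicates in E. coli from a high-copy ColE1/pUC-type origin and carries an ampicillin resistance gene. Because both cassettes contain the ccdB toxin gene together with a chloramphenicol resistance gene, the unrecombined vector has to be maintained in a ccdB-tolerant strain under ampicillin plus chloramphenicol. Loss of ccdB then counter-selects against unrecombined plasmid after the LR reaction.

In the annotated sequence, the first ccdB/CmR cassette lies just downstream of an SP6 promoter. By name and stated purpose it is the R3–R5 cassette that receives an attB3/B5-flanked regulatory sequence, although the automated annotation labels its sites generically as attR1/attR2. Venus follows, then the RfA cassette (attR1, CmR, ccdB, attR2) that accepts the gene of interest, and finally an SV40 polyadenylation signal. No eukaryotic promoter is present, since expression depends on the driver recombined into the first cassette. The record is inconsistent on tag position. The purpose field describes a C-terminal Venus fusion, whereas the depositor comment calls it an N-terminal tag. The feature order, with Venus upstream of RfA, fits the N-terminal description. The construct is intended for expressing Venus-tagged proteins under chosen cis-regulatory sequences in ascidian embryos. The sequence is flagged as a partial NGS result, although its length essentially matches the stated backbone size.
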