Features (pLannotate 1.2.2; 27 found; start..end, strand, type, name):
      4..33      -  misc_feature   MCS (fragment): pBluescript multiple cloning site
     38..162     +  protein_bind   attR1: mutant version of attR; recombination site for the Gateway® LR reaction LR Clonase™
    398..550     -  CDS            dpnD (fragment): DPND_STRPN - Protein predicted: Swiss-Prot protein existence level 4. From Streptococcus pneumoniae serotype 4 (strain ATCC BAA-334 / TIGR4).
    594..896     -  CDS            ccdB: CCDB_ECOLI - Also known as G, letB, letD. Experimental evidence at protein level: Swiss-Prot protein existence level 1. Toxic component of a type II toxin-antitoxin (TA) system, functioning in plasmid maintainence. Responsible for the post- segregational killing (PSK) of plasmid-free cells, also referred to as a plasmid addiction system. Half-life of over 2 hours. Cell killing by CcdB is accompanied by filamentation, defects in chromosome and plasmid segregation, defects in cell division, formation of anucleate cells, decreased DNA synthesis and plasmid loss. Interferes with the activity of DN
    901..1059    -  CDS            ccdA (fragment): CCDA_ECO57 - Also known as H, letA. Experimental evidence at protein level: Swiss-Prot protein existence level 1. Antitoxin component of a type II toxin-antitoxin (TA) system which inhibits the post-segregational killing (PSK) of plasmid-free cells, also referred to as a plasmid addiction system. Binds to and blocks the activity of CcdB; will also remove bound CcdB protein from the CcdB-GyrA complex by forming a CcdA-CcdB complex, a process termed rejuvenation. Functions as a transcriptional corepressor for the ccdAB operon, repression also requires CcdB (By similarity). From Escherichia coli
   1241..1899    -  CDS            CmR: chloramphenicol acetyltransferase; cat; confers resistance to chloramphenicol
   1900..2002    -  promoter       cat promoter: promoter of the E. coli cat gene encoding chloramphenicol acetyltransferase
   2180..2304    -  protein_bind   attR2: mutant version of attR; recombination site for the Gateway® LR reaction LR Clonase™
   2309..2348    -  misc_feature   MCS (fragment): pBluescript multiple cloning site
   2373..3089    +  CDS            Venus: Venus is a basic (constitutively fluorescent) yellow fluorescent protein published in 2002, derived from Aequorea victoria. It is reported to be a rapidly-maturing weak dimer with moderate acid sensitivity.
   3102..3226    +  protein_bind   attR1: mutant version of attR; recombination site for the Gateway® LR reaction LR Clonase™
   3251..3281    +  promoter       lac UV5 promoter: E. coli lac promoter with an "up" mutation
   3305..3334    +  promoter       cat promoter (fragment): promoter of the E. coli cat gene encoding chloramphenicol acetyltransferase
   3335..3994    +  CDS            CmR: chloramphenicol acetyltransferase; cat; confers resistance to chloramphenicol
   4173..4331    +  CDS            ccdA (fragment): CCDA_ECO57 - Also known as H, letA. Experimental evidence at protein level: Swiss-Prot protein existence level 1. Antitoxin component of a type II toxin-antitoxin (TA) system which inhibits the post-segregational killing (PSK) of plasmid-free cells, also referred to as a plasmid addiction system. Binds to and blocks the activity of CcdB; will also remove bound CcdB protein from the CcdB-GyrA complex by forming a CcdA-CcdB complex, a process termed rejuvenation. Functions as a transcriptional corepressor for the ccdAB operon, repression also requires CcdB (By similarity). From Escherichia coli
   4336..4638    +  CDS            ccdB: CCDB_ECOLI - Also known as G, letB, letD. Experimental evidence at protein level: Swiss-Prot protein existence level 1. Toxic component of a type II toxin-antitoxin (TA) system, functioning in plasmid maintainence. Responsible for the post- segregational killing (PSK) of plasmid-free cells, also referred to as a plasmid addiction system. Half-life of over 2 hours. Cell killing by CcdB is accompanied by filamentation, defects in chromosome and plasmid segregation, defects in cell division, formation of anucleate cells, decreased DNA synthesis and plasmid loss. Interferes with the activity of DN
   4682..4806    -  protein_bind   attR2: mutant version of attR; recombination site for the Gateway® LR reaction LR Clonase™
   4932..5144    +  CDS            lacY (fragment): LACY_ECOLI - Experimental evidence at protein level: Swiss-Prot protein existence level 1. Responsible for transport of beta-galactosides into the cell, with the concomitant import of a proton (symport system). Can transport lactose, melibiose, lactulose or the analog methyl-1-thio-beta,D- galactopyranoside (TMG), but not sucrose or fructose (PubMed:1848449, PubMed:18177889, PubMed:22106930). The substrate specificity is directed toward the galactopyranosyl moiety of the substrate (PubMed:22106930). From Escherichia coli (strain K12).
   5144..5278    +  polyA_signal   SV40 poly(A) signal: SV40 polyadenylation signal
   5315..5333    -  promoter       T7 promoter: promoter for bacteriophage T7 RNA polymerase
   5355..5408    -  CDS            lacI (fragment): lac repressor; lacI; The lac repressor binds to the lac operator to inhibit transcription in E. coli. This inhibition can be relieved by adding lactose or isopropyl-β-D-thiogalactopyranoside (IPTG).
   5591..6179    -  rep_origin     ori: high-copy-number ColE1/pMB1/pBR322/pUC origin of replication
   6350..7210    -  CDS            AmpR: β-lactamase; bla; confers resistance to ampicillin, carbenicillin, and related antibiotics
   7211..7315    -  promoter       AmpR promoter: bla
   7410..7445    +  CDS            rop (fragment): Rop protein, which maintains plasmids at low copy number; rop
   7547..7598    +  misc_feature   bom (fragment): basis of mobility region from pBR322
   7661..2       +  promoter       SP6 promoter (across the origin): promoter for bacteriophage SP6 RNA polymerase
>Addgene plasmid #186408 | pDEST-pSP172BSSPE-R3-ccdB/CmR-R5::venus-RfA | addgene full sequence | sequence record 373849 | Addgene Partial NGS Result
GAACTCGAGGTCGACGGTATCGATAAGCTTGATGGGGACAAGTTTGTATAATAAAGTTGAACGAGAAACG
TAAAATGATATAAATATCAATATATTAAATTAGATTTTGCATAAAAAACAGACTACATAATACTGTAAAA
CACAACATATCCAGTCACTATGAATCAACTACTTAGATGGTATTAGTGACCTGTAGTCGACCGACAGCCT
TCCAAATGTTCTTCGGGTGATGCTGCCAACTTAGTCGACCGACAGCCTTCCAAATGTTCTTCTCAAACGG
AATCGTCGTATCCAGCCTACTCGCTATTGTCCTCAATGCCGTATTAAATCATAAAAAGAAATAAGAAAAA
GAGGTGCGAGCCTCTTTTTTGTGTGACAAAATAAAAACATCTACCTATTCATATACGCTAGTGTCATAGT
CCTGAAAATCATCTGCATCAAGAACAATTTCACAACTCTTATACTTTTCTCTTACAAGTCGTTCGGCTTC
ATCTGGATTTTCAGCCTCTATACTTACTAAACGTGATAAAGTTTCTGTAATTTCTACTGTATCGACCTGC
AGACTGGCTGTGTATAAGGGAGCCTGACATTTATATTCCCCAGAACATCAGGTTAATGGCGTTTTTGATG
TCATTTTCGCGGTGGCTGAGATCAGCCACTTCTTCCCCGATAACGGAGACCGGCACACTGGCCATATCGG
TGGTCATCATGCGCCAGCTTTCATCCCCGATATGCACCACCGGGTAAAGTTCACGGGAGACTTTATCTGA
CAGCAGACGTGCACTGGCCAGGGGGATCACCATCCGTCGCCCGGGCGTGTCAATAATATCACTCTGTACA
TCCACAAACAGACGATAACGGCTCTCTCTTTTATAGGTGTAAACCTTAAACTGCATTTCACCAGCCCCTG
TTCTCGTCAGCAAAAGAGCCGTTCATTTCAATAAACCGGGCGACCTCAGCCATCCCTTCCTGATTTTCCG
CTTTCCAGCGTTCGGCACGCAGACGACGGGCTTCATTCTGCATGGTTGTGCTTACCAGACCGGAGATATT
GACATCATATATGCCTTGAGCAACTGATAGCTGTCGCTGTCAACTGTCACTGTAATACGCTGCTTCATAG
CATACCTCTTTTTGACATACTTCGGGTATACATATCAGTATATATTCTTATACCGCAAAAATCAGCGCGC
AAATACGCATACTGTTATCTGGCTTTTAGTAAGCCGGATCCACGCGGCGTTTACGCCCCCCCTGCCACTC
ATCGCAGTACTGTTGTAATTCATTAAGCATTCTGCCGACATGGAAGCCATCACAAACGGCATGATGAACC
TGAATCGCCAGCGGCATCAGCACCTTGTCGCCTTGCGTATAATATTTGCCCATGGTGAAAACGGGGGCGA
AGAAGTTGTCCATATTGGCCACGTTTAAATCAAAACTGGTGAAACTCACCCAGGGATTGGCTGAGACGAA
AAACATATTCTCAATAAACCCTTTAGGGAAATAGGCCAGGTTTTCACCGTAACACGCCACATCTTGCGAA
TATATGTGTAGAAACTGCCGGAAATCGTCGTGGTATTCACTCCAGAGCGATGAAAACGTTTCAGTTTGCT
CATGGAAAACGGTGTAACAAGGGTGAACACTATCCCATATCACCAGCTCACCGTCTTTCATTGCCATACG
GAATTCCGGATGAGCATTCATCAGGCGGGCAAGAATGTGAATAAAGGCCGGATAAAACTTGTGCTTATTT
TTCTTTACGGTCTTTAAAAAGGCCGTAATATCCAGCTGAACGGTCTGGTTATAGGTACATTGAGCAACTG
ACTGAAATGCCTCAAAATGTTCTTTACGATGCCATTGGGATATATCAACGGTGGTATATCCAGTGATTTT
TTTCTCCATTTTAGCTTCCTTAGCTCCTGAAAATCTCGATAACTCAAAAAATACGCCCGGTAGTGATCTT
ATTTCATTATGGTGAAAGTTGGAACCTCTTACGTGCCGATCAACGTCTCATTTTCGCCAAAAGTTGGCCC
AGGGCTTCCCGGTATCAACAGGGACACCAGGATTTATTTATTCTGCGAAGTGATCTTCCGTCACAGGTAT
TTATTCGGCGCAAAGTGCGTCGGGTGATGCTGCCAACTTAGTCGACTACAGGTCACTAATACCATCTAAG
TAGTTGATTCATAGTGACTGGATATGTTGTGTTTTACAGTATTATGTAGTCTGTTTTTTATGCAAAATCT
AATTTAATATATTGATATTTATATCATTTTACGTTTCTCGTTCAACTTTTGTATACAAAGTGGTCCCCAT
CGAATTCCTGCAGCCCGGGGGATCCACTAGTTCTAGAGGATCCATTTAAATAGGCAGAAAAAATGGTGAG
CAAGGGCGAGGAGCTGTTCACCGGGGTGGTGCCCATCCTGGTCGAGCTGGACGGCGACGTAAACGGCCAC
AAGTTCAGCGTGTCCGGCGAGGGCGAGGGCGATGCCACCTACGGCAAGCTGACCCTGAAGCTGATCTGCA
CCACCGGCAAGCTGCCCGTGCCCTGGCCCACCCTCGTGACCACCCTGGGCTACGGCCTGCAGTGCTTCGC
CCGCTACCCCGACCACATGAAGCAGCACGACTTCTTCAAGTCCGCCATGCCCGAAGGCTACGTCCAGGAG
CGCACCATCTTCTTCAAGGACGACGGCAACTACAAGACCCGCGCCGAGGTGAAGTTCGAGGGCGACACCC
TGGTGAACCGCATCGAGCTGAAGGGCATCGACTTCAAGGAGGACGGCAACATCCTGGGGCACAAGCTGGA
GTACAACTACAACAGCCACAACGTCTATATCACCGCCGACAAGCAGAAGAACGGCATCAAGGCCAACTTC
AAGATCCGCCACAACATCGAGGACGGCGGCGTGCAGCTCGCCGACCACTACCAGCAGAACACCCCCATCG
GCGACGGCCCCGTGCTGCTGCCCGACAACCACTACCTGAGCTACCAGTCCGCCCTGAGCAAAGACCCCAA
CGAGAAGCGCGATCACATGGTCCTGCTGGAGTTCGTGACCGCCGCCGGGATCACTCTCGGCATGGACGAG
CTGTACAAGCCTTTGTTTATCACAAGTTTGTACAAAAAAGCTGAACGAGAAACGTAAAATGATATAAATA
TCAATATATTAAATTAGATTTTGCATAAAAAACAGACTACATAATACTGTAAAACACAACATATCCAGTC
ACTATGGCGGCCGCATTAGGCACCCCAGGCTTTACACTTTATGCTTCCGGCTCGTATAATGTGTGGATTT
TGAGTTAGGATCCGTCGAGATTTTCAGGAGCTAAGGAAGCTAAAATGGAGAAAAAAATCACTGGATATAC
CACCGTTGATATATCCCAATGGCATCGTAAAGAACATTTTGAGGCATTTCAGTCAGTTGCTCAATGTACC
TATAACCAGACCGTTCAGCTGGATATTACGGCCTTTTTAAAGACCGTAAAGAAAAATAAGCACAAGTTTT
ATCCGGCCTTTATTCACATTCTTGCCCGCCTGATGAATGCTCATCCGGAATTCCGTATGGCAATGAAAGA
CGGTGAGCTGGTGATATGGGATAGTGTTCACCCTTGTTACACCGTTTTCCATGAGCAAACTGAAACGTTT
TCATCGCTCTGGAGTGAATACCACGACGATTTCCGGCAGTTTCTACACATATATTCGCAAGATGTGGCGT
GTTACGGTGAAAACCTGGCCTATTTCCCTAAAGGGTTTATTGAGAATATGTTTTTCGTCTCAGCCAATCC
CTGGGTGAGTTTCACCAGTTTTGATTTAAACGTGGCCAATATGGACAACTTCTTCGCCCCCGTTTTCACC
ATGGGCAAATATTATACGCAAGGCGACAAGGTGCTGATGCCGCTGGCGATTCAGGTTCATCATGCCGTTT
GTGATGGCTTCCATGTCGGCAGAATGCTTAATGAATTACAACAGTACTGCGATGAGTGGCAGGGCGGGGC
GTAAACGCGTGGATCCGGCTTACTAAAAGCCAGATAACAGTATGCGTATTTGCGCGCTGATTTTTGCGGT
ATAAGAATATATACTGATATGTATACCCGAAGTATGTCAAAAAGAGGTATGCTATGAAGCAGCGTATTAC
AGTGACAGTTGACAGCGACAGCTATCAGTTGCTCAAGGCATATATGATGTCAATATCTCCGGTCTGGTAA
GCACAACCATGCAGAATGAAGCCCGTCGTCTGCGTGCCGAACGCTGGAAAGCGGAAAATCAGGAAGGGAT
GGCTGAGGTCGCCCGGTTTATTGAAATGAACGGCTCTTTTGCTGACGAGAACAGGGGCTGGTGAAATGCA
GTTTAAGGTTTACACCTATAAAAGAGAGAGCCGTTATCGTCTGTTTGTGGATGTACAGAGTGATATTATT
GACACGCCCGGGCGACGGATGGTGATCCCCCTGGCCAGTGCACGTCTGCTGTCAGATAAAGTCTCCCGTG
AACTTTACCCGGTGGTGCATATCGGGGATGAAAGCTGGCGCATGATGACCACCGATATGGCCAGTGTGCC
GGTCTCCGTTATCGGGGAAGAAGTGGCTGATCTCAGCCACCGCGAAAATGACATCAAAAACGCCATTAAC
CTGATGTTCTGGGGAATATAAATGTCAGGCTCCCTTATACACAGCCAGTCTGCAGGTCGACCATAGTGAC
TGGATATGTTGTGTTTTACAGTATTATGTAGTCTGTTTTTTATGCAAAATCTAATTTAATATATTGATAT
TTATATCATTTTACGTTTCTCGTTCAGCTTTCTTGTACAAAGTGGTGATAAACTTAGATATCGGAATTCC
AGCTGAGCGCCGGTCGCTACCATTACCAGTTGGTCTGGTGTCAAAAATAATAATAACCGGGCAGGCCATG
TCTGCCCGTATTTCGCGTAAGGAAATCCATTATGTACTATTTAAAAAACACAAACTTTTGGATGTTCGGT
TTATTCTTTTTCTTTTACTTTTTTATCATGGGAGCCTACTTCCCGTTTTTCCCGATTTGGCTACATGACA
TCAACCATATCAGCAAAAGTGATACGGGTATTATTTTTGCCGCTATTTCTCTGTTCTCGCTATTATTCCA
ACCGCTGTTTGGTCTGCTTTCTGACAAACTCGGAACTTGTTTATTGCAGCTTATAATGGTTACAAATAAA
GCAATAGCATCACAAATTTCACAAATAAAGCATTTTTTTCACTGCATTCTAGTTGTGGTTTGTCCAAACT
CATCAATGTATCTTATCATGTCTGGATCGACAAAGTCAAAGCGGCCATCAGATCTGCCGGTCTCCCTATA
GTGAGTCGTATTAATTTCGATAAGCCAGGTTAACCTGCATTAATGAATCGGCCAACGCGCGGGGAGAGGC
GGTTTGCGTATTGGGCGCTCTTCCGCTTCCTCGCTCACTGACTCGCTGCGCTCGGTCGTTCGGCTGCGGC
GAGCGGTATCAGCTCACTCAAAGGCGGTAATACGGTTATCCACAGAATCAGGGGATAACGCAGGAAAGAA
CATGTGAGCAAAAGGCCAGCAAAAGGCCAGGAACCGTAAAAAGGCCGCGTTGCTGGCGTTTTTCCATAGG
CTCCGCCCCCCTGACGAGCATCACAAAAATCGACGCTCAAGTCAGAGGTGGCGAAACCCGACAGGACTAT
AAAGATACCAGGCGTTTCCCCCTGGAAGCTCCCTCGTGCGCTCTCCTGTTCCGACCCTGCCGCTTACCGG
ATACCTGTCCGCCTTTCTCCCTTCGGGAAGCGTGGCGCTTTCTCATAGCTCACGCTGTAGGTATCTCAGT
TCGGTGTAGGTCGTTCGCTCCAAGCTGGGCTGTGTGCACGAACCCCCCGTTCAGCCCGACCGCTGCGCCT
TATCCGGTAACTATCGTCTTGAGTCCAACCCGGTAAGACACGACTTATCGCCACTGGCAGCAGCCACTGG
TAACAGGATTAGCAGAGCGAGGTATGTAGGCGGTGCTACAGAGTTCTTGAAGTGGTGGCCTAACTACGGC
TACACTAGAAGAACAGTATTTGGTATCTGCGCTCTGCTGAAGCCAGTTACCTTCGGAAAAAGAGTTGGTA
GCTCTTGATCCGGCAAACAAACCACCGCTGGTAGCGGTGGTTTTTTTGTTTGCAAGCAGCAGATTACGCG
CAGAAAAAAAGGATCTCAAGAAGATCCTTTGATCTTTTCTACGGGGTCTGACGCTCAGTGGAACGAAAAC
TCACGTTAAGGGATTTTGGTCATGAGATTATCAAAAAGGATCTTCACCTAGATCCTTTTAAATTAAAAAT
GAAGTTTTAAATCAATCTAAAGTATATATGAGTAAACTTGGTCTGACAGTTACCAATGCTTAATCAGTGA
GGCACCTATCTCAGCGATCTGTCTATTTCGTTCATCCATAGTTGCCTGACTCCCCGTCGTGTAGATAACT
ACGATACGGGAGGGCTTACCATCTGGCCCCAGTGCTGCAATGATACCGCGAGACCCACGCTCACCGGCTC
CAGATTTATCAGCAATAAACCAGCCAGCCGGAAGGGCCGAGCGCAGAAGTGGTCCTGCAACTTTATCCGC
CTCCATCCAGTCTATTAATTGTTGCCGGGAAGCTAGAGTAAGTAGTTCGCCAGTTAATAGTTTGCGCAAC
GTTGTTGCCATTGCTACAGGCATCGTGGTGTCACGCTCGTCGTTTGGTATGGCTTCATTCAGCTCCGGTT
CCCAACGATCAAGGCGAGTTACATGATCCCCCATGTTGTGCAAAAAAGCGGTTAGCTCCTTCGGTCCTCC
GATCGTTGTCAGAAGTAAGTTGGCCGCAGTGTTATCACTCATGGTTATGGCAGCACTGCATAATTCTCTT
ACTGTCATGCCATCCGTAAGATGCTTTTCTGTGACTGGTGAGTACTCAACCAAGTCATTCTGAGAATAGT
GTATGCGGCGACCGAGTTGCTCTTGCCCGGCGTCAATACGGGATAATACCGCGCCACATAGCAGAACTTT
AAAAGTGCTCATCATTGGAAAACGTTCTTCGGGGCGAAAACTCTCAAGGATCTTACCGCTGTTGAGATCC
AGTTCGATGTAACCCACTCGTGCACCCAACTGATCTTCAGCATCTTTTACTTTCACCAGCGTTTCTGGGT
GAGCAAAAACAGGAAGGCAAAATGCCGCAAAAAAGGGAATAAGGGCGACACGGAAATGTTGAATACTCAT
ACTCTTCCTTTTTCAATATTATTGAAGCATTTATCAGGGTTATTGTCTCATGAGCGGATACATATTTGAA
TGTATTTAGAAAAATAAACAAATAGGGGTTCCGCGCACATTTCCCCGAAAAGTGCCACCTGACGTCTAAG
AAACCATTATTATCATGACATTAACCTATAAAAATAGGCGTATCACGAGGCCCTTTCGTCTCGCGCGTTT
CGGTGATGACGGTGAAAACCTCTGACACATGCAGCTCCCGGAGACGGTCACAGCTTGTCTGTAAGCGGAT
GCCGGGAGCAGACAAGCCCGTCAGGGCGCGTCAGCGGGTGTTGGCGGGTGTCGGGGCTGGCTTAACTATG
CGGCATCAGAGCAGATTGTACTGAGAGTGCACCATATGGACATATTGTCGTTAGAACGCGGCTACAATTA
ATACATAACCTTATGTATCATACACATACGATTTAGGTGACACTATA
